Addgene plasmid #141657: TFORF0671
Purpose: Lentiviral vector for overexpressing the ZNF821 transcription factor ORF with a unique 24-bp barcode. Barcodes facilitate identification of transcription factors in pooled screens.
Depositing lab: Feng Zhang. Depositing organization: Broad Institute. Publication: A transcription factor atlas of directed differentiation. Joung J, Ma S, Tay T, Geiger-Schuller KR, Kirchgatterer PC, Verdine VK, Guo B, Arias-Garcia MA, Allen WE, Singh A, Kuksenko O, Abudayyeh OO, Gootenberg JS, Fu Z, Macrae RK, Buenrostro JD, Regev A, Zhang F. Cell. 2023 Jan 5;186(1):209-229.e26. doi: 10.1016/j.cell.2022.11.026. PubMed 36608654.
Backbone
  Vector backbone: pLX_TRC317
  Backbone manufacturer: Broad Institute Genetic Perturbation Platform
  Backbone size w/o insert (bp): 8264
  Vector type: Mammalian Expression, Lentiviral
  Selectable markers: Puromycin
Growth in bacteria
  Bacterial resistance: Ampicillin, 100 μg/mL
  Growth temperature: 37°C
  Growth strain: NEB Stable
  Copy number: High Copy
Gene/Insert
  Gene/Insert name: ZNF821
  Species: H. sapiens (human)
  Insert size (bp): 1340
  Entrez Gene: ZNF821
  Promoter: EF1a
  Cloning method: Unknown
  Sequencing primers: 5′ GGGTGGAGACTGAAGTTAGGCCAG; 3′ CACATAGCGTAAAAGGAGCAACATAG
Terms and licenses: Academic/Nonprofit Terms; Industry Terms: Not Available to Industry
Depositor comments: NM_001201553,NM_001201552,XM_017023409,XM_006721233,XM_017023411,XM_017023410,XM_011523211,XM_005256033,XM_017023412,ENST00000425432,ENST00000565601 . The transcription factor ORF portion of this plasmid was synthesized by Genewiz. Please test multiple small colonies in case of plasmid recombination. To make this collection available in a timely manner, a portion of this collection was not fully sequenced by Addgene. If an Addgene verified full plasmid sequence is not available, please contact us prior to placing an order to request the full sequence.
How to cite: TFORF0671 was a gift from Feng Zhang (Addgene plasmid # 141657 ; http://n2t.net/addgene:141657 ; RRID:Addgene_141657)
