[The description below was written by a language model from this plasmid's Addgene catalogue record and pLannotate feature annotations shown in this document.]
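Description:
TFORF0671 is a lentiviral mammalian expression plasmid built on the pLX_TRC317 backbone and carries the human ZNF821 transcription factor open reading frame together with a unique 24-bp barcode. It is propagated in E. coli through a high-copy ColE1/pUC-type origin with ampicillin selection (AmpR under its own bla promoter). It also retains an f1 origin and remnants of a phagemid cloning region (lac promoter/operator, lacZα fragment, T3 and T7 promoters). The depositor notes that the plasmid can recombine, as is common for LTR-containing vectors.

The viral portion has a third-generation-style layout. An RSV promoter drives a truncated HIV-1 5' LTR, followed by the Ψ packaging signal with a gag fragment and the RRE for Rev-dependent export of the genomic RNA. A cPPT/CTS is also present, and the ΔU3 3' LTR makes the integrated provirus self-inactivating; an SV40 poly(A) signal lies downstream. Inside the transfer region, an SV40 early promoter/origin segment drives puromycin N-acetyltransferase for selecting transduced cells. A separate EF-1α promoter drives the ZNF821 coding sequence, with a WPRE downstream to enhance transcript stability and expression. A short U6 promoter fragment is annotated between the ORF and the WPRE. The barcode itself is not annotated in the feature table, so its exact position is not stated.

The construct belongs to a barcoded transcription factor ORF collection intended for overexpression studies. The barcode allows each factor to be identified in pooled screens, such as screens for factors that direct cell differentiation. The ORF was produced by gene synthesis and corresponds to several listed ZNF821 transcript isoforms.
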