Features (pLannotate 1.2.2; 31 found; start..end, strand, type, name):
      5..231     +  promoter       RSV promoter: Rous sarcoma virus enhancer/promoter
    232..412     +  LTR            5' LTR (truncated): truncated 5' long terminal repeat (LTR) from HIV-1
    459..584     +  misc_feature   HIV-1 Ψ: packaging signal of human immunodeficiency virus type 1
    568..931     +  CDS            HIV-1 gag (fragment): gag protein from human immunodeficiency virus 1; gag
   1077..1310    +  misc_feature   RRE: The Rev response element (RRE) of HIV-1 allows for Rev-dependent mRNA export from the nucleus to the cytoplasm.
   1687..1713    +  CDS            Rev (fragment): human immunodeficiency virus 1 (HIV-1) Rev protein; rev; enhances nuclear export of unspliced and incompletely spliced viral mRNAs
   1720..1743    +  promoter       SV40 promoter (fragment): SV40 early promoter
   1744..1815    +  promoter       SV40 promoter (fragment): SV40 enhancer and early promoter
   1839..1974    +  rep_origin     SV40 ori: SV40 origin of replication
   2020..2616    +  CDS            PuroR (fragment): puromycin N-acetyltransferase; pac from Streptomyces; confers resistance to puromycin
   2665..2782    +  misc_feature   cPPT/CTS: central polypurine tract and central termination sequence of HIV-1
   2847..2913    +  CDS            small t antigen (fragment): SV40 (simian virus 40) small t antigen
   2920..4098    +  promoter       EF-1α promoter: strong constitutive promoter for human elongation factor EF-1α
   4115..5350    +  CDS            ZNF821: ZN821_HUMAN - Experimental evidence at protein level: Swiss-Prot protein existence level 1. May be involved in transcriptional regulation. From Homo sapiens (Human).
   5366..5419    +  promoter       U6 promoter (fragment): RNA polymerase III promoter for human U6 snRNA
   5461..6049    +  misc_feature   WPRE: woodchuck hepatitis virus posttranscriptional regulatory element
   6100..6119    +  misc_feature   cPPT/CTS (fragment): central polypurine tract and central termination sequence of HIV-1
   6121..6354    +  LTR            3' LTR (ΔU3): self-inactivating 3' long terminal repeat (LTR) from HIV-1
   6432..6553    +  polyA_signal   SV40 poly(A) signal: SV40 polyadenylation signal
   6593..6728    +  rep_origin     SV40 ori: SV40 origin of replication
   6749..6767    -  promoter       T7 promoter: promoter for bacteriophage T7 RNA polymerase
   6775..6930    +  CDS            lacZα (fragment): LacZα fragment of β-galactosidase; lacZ fragment
   6935..7363    +  rep_origin     f1 ori (sequence partly withheld): f1 bacteriophage origin of replication; arrow indicates direction of (+) strand synthesis
   7416..7520    +  promoter       AmpR promoter: bla
   7521..8381    +  CDS            AmpR: β-lactamase; bla; confers resistance to ampicillin, carbenicillin, and related antibiotics
   8552..9140    +  rep_origin     ori: high-copy-number ColE1/pMB1/pBR322/pUC origin of replication
   9323..9415    +  CDS            lacI (fragment): lac repressor; lacI; The lac repressor binds to the lac operator to inhibit transcription in E. coli. This inhibition can be relieved by adding lactose or isopropyl-β-D-thiogalactopyranoside (IPTG).
   9428..9449    +  protein_bind   CAP binding site: CAP binding activates transcription in the presence of cAMP. E. coli catabolite activator protein
   9464..9494    +  promoter       lac promoter: promoter for the E. coli lac operon
   9502..9518    +  protein_bind   lac operator: The lac repressor binds to the lac operator to inhibit transcription in E. coli. This inhibition can be relieved by adding lactose or isopropyl-β-D-thiogalactopyranoside (IPTG). lac repressor encoded by lacI
   9563..9581    +  promoter       T3 promoter: promoter for bacteriophage T3 RNA polymerase
>Addgene plasmid #141657 | TFORF0671 | addgene full sequence | sequence record 400285 | Addgene NGS Result
TTAATGTAGTCTTATGCAATACTCTTGTAGTCTTGCAACATGGTAACGATGAGTTAGCAACATGCCTTAC
AAGGAGAGAAAAAGCACCGTGCATGCCGATTGGTGGAAGTAAGGTGGTACGATCGTGCCTTATTAGGAAG
GCAACAGACGGGTCTGACATGGATTGGACGAACCACTGAATTGCCGCATTGCAGAGATATTGTATTTAAG
TGCCTAGCTCGATACATAAACGGGTCTCTCTGGTTAGACCAGATCTGAGCCTGGGAGCTCTCTGGCTAAC
TAGGGAACCCACTGCTTAAGCCTCAATAAAGCTTGCCTTGAGTGCTTCAAGTAGTGTGTGCCCGTCTGTT
GTGTGACTCTGGTAACTAGAGATCCCTCAGACCCTTTTAGTCAGTGTGGAAAATCTCTAGCAGTGGCGCC
CGAACAGGGACTTGAAAGCGAAAGGGAAACCAGAGGAGCTCTCTCGACGCAGGACTCGGCTTGCTGAAGC
GCGCACGGCAAGAGGCGAGGGGCGGCGACTGGTGAGTACGCCAAAAATTTTGACTAGCGGAGGCTAGAAG
GAGAGAGATGGGTGCGAGAGCGTCAGTATTAAGCGGGGGAGAATTAGATCGCGATGGGAAAAAATTCGGT
TAAGGCCAGGGGGAAAGAAAAAATATAAATTAAAACATATAGTATGGGCAAGCAGGGAGCTAGAACGATT
CGCAGTTAATCCTGGCCTGTTAGAAACATCAGAAGGCTGTAGACAAATACTGGGACAGCTACAACCATCC
CTTCAGACAGGATCAGAAGAACTTAGATCATTATATAATACAGTAGCAACCCTCTATTGTGTGCATCAAA
GGATAGAGATAAAAGACACCAAGGAAGCTTTAGACAAGATAGAGGAAGAGCAAAACAAAAGTAAGACCAC
CGCACAGCAAGCGGCCGCTGATCTTCAGACCTGGAGGAGGAGATATGAGGGACAATTGGAGAAGTGAATT
ATATAAATATAAAGTAGTAAAAATTGAACCATTAGGAGTAGCACCCACCAAGGCAAAGAGAAGAGTGGTG
CAGAGAGAAAAAAGAGCAGTGGGAATAGGAGCTTTGTTCCTTGGGTTCTTGGGAGCAGCAGGAAGCACTA
TGGGCGCAGCGTCAATGACGCTGACGGTACAGGCCAGACAATTATTGTCTGGTATAGTGCAGCAGCAGAA
CAATTTGCTGAGGGCTATTGAGGCGCAACAGCATCTGTTGCAACTCACAGTCTGGGGCATCAAGCAGCTC
CAGGCAAGAATCCTGGCTGTGGAAAGATACCTAAAGGATCAACAGCTCCTGGGGATTTGGGGTTGCTCTG
GAAAACTCATTTGCACCACTGCTGTGCCTTGGAATGCTAGTTGGAGTAATAAATCTCTGGAACAGATTTG
GAATCACACGACCTGGATGGAGTGGGACAGAGAAATTAACAATTACACAAGCTTAATACACTCCTTAATT
GAAGAATCGCAAAACCAGCAAGAAAAGAATGAACAAGAATTATTGGAATTAGATAAATGGGCAAGTTTGT
GGAATTGGTTTAACATAACAAATTGGCTGTGGTATATAAAATTATTCATAATGATAGTAGGAGGCTTGGT
AGGTTTAAGAATAGTTTTTGCTGTACTTTCTATAGTGAATAGAGTTAGGCAGGGATATTCACCATTATCG
TTTCAGACCCACCTCCCAACCCCGAGGGGACCCATGCATTGCATCTCAATTAGTCAGCAACCAGGTGTGG
AAAGTCCCCAGGCTCCCCAGCAGGCAGAAGTATGCAAAGCATGCGTCTCAATTAGTCAGCAACCATAGTC
CCGCCCCTAACTCCGCCCATCCCGCCCCTAACTCCGCCCAGTTCCGCCCATTCTCCGCCCCATGGCTGAC
TAATTTTTTTTATTTATGCAGAGGCCGAGGCCGCCTCGGCCTCTGAGCTATTCCAGAAGTAGTGAGGAGG
CTTTTTTGGAGGCCTAGGCTTTTGCAAAAAGCTTTCTAGAGGTACCACCGGAGCTTACCATGACCGAGTA
CAAGCCCACGGTGCGCCTCGCCACCCGCGACGACGTCCCCAGGGCCGTACGCACCCTCGCCGCCGCGTTC
GCCGACTACCCCGCCACGCGCCACACCGTCGATCCGGACCGCCACATCGAGCGGGTCACCGAGCTGCAAG
AACTCTTCCTCACGCGCGTCGGGCTCGACATCGGCAAGGTGTGGGTCGCGGACGACGGCGCCGCCGTGGC
GGTCTGGACCACGCCGGAGAGCGTCGAAGCGGGGGCGGTGTTCGCCGAGATCGGCCCGCGCATGGCCGAG
TTGAGCGGTTCCCGGCTGGCCGCGCAGCAACAGATGGAAGGCCTCCTGGCGCCGCACCGGCCCAAGGAGC
CCGCGTGGTTCCTGGCCACCGTCGGCGTCTCGCCCGACCACCAGGGCAAGGGTCTGGGCAGCGCCGTCGT
GCTCCCCGGAGTGGAGGCGGCCGAGCGCGCCGGGGTGCCCGCCTTCCTGGAGACCTCCGCGCCCCGCAAC
CTCCCCTTCTACGAGCGGCTCGGCTTCACCGTCACCGCCGACGTCGAGGTGCCCGAAGGACCGCGCACCT
GGTGCATGACCCGCAAGCCCGGTGCCAGTTAACGAATTCTAGATCTTGAGACAAATGGCAGTATTCATCC
ACAATTTTAAAAGAAAAGGGGGGATTGGGGGGTACAGTGCAGGGGAAAGAATAGTAGACATAATAGCAAC
AGACATACAAACTAAAGAATTACAAAAACAAATTACAAAAATTCAAAATTTTCGGGTTTATTACAGGGAC
AGCAGAGATCCACTTTGGCGCCGGCTCGAGGCCTGCAGGTGCAAAGATGGATAAAGTTTTAAACAGAGAG
GAATCTTTGCAGCTAATGGACCTTCTAGGTCTTGAAAGGAGTGGGAATTGGCTCCGGTGCCCGTCAGTGG
GCAGAGCGCACATCGCCCACAGTCCCCGAGAAGTTGGGGGGAGGGGTCGGCAATTGAACCGGTGCCTAGA
GAAGGTGGCGCGGGGTAAACTGGGAAAGTGATGTCGTGTACTGGCTCCGCCTTTTTCCCGAGGGTGGGGG
AGAACCGTATATAAGTGCAGTAGTCGCCGTGAACGTTCTTTTTCGCAACGGGTTTGCCGCCAGAACACAG
GTAAGTGCCGTGTGTGGTTCCCGCGGGCCTGGCCTCTTTACGGGTTATGGCCCTTGCGTGCCTTGAATTA
CTTCCACCTGGCTGCAGTACGTGATTCTTGATCCCGAGCTTCGGGTTGGAAGTGGGTGGGAGAGTTCGAG
GCCTTGCGCTTAAGGAGCCCCTTCGCCTCGTGCTTGAGTTGAGGCCTGGCCTGGGCGCTGGGGCCGCCGC
GTGCGAATCTGGTGGCACCTTCGCGCCTGTCTCGCTGCTTTCGATAAGTCTCTAGCCATTTAAAATTTTT
GATGACCTGCTGCGACGCTTTTTTTCTGGCAAGATAGTCTTGTAAATGCGGGCCAAGATCTGCACACTGG
TATTTCGGTTTTTGGGGCCGCGGGCGGCGACGGGGCCCGTGCGTCCCAGCGCACATGTTCGGCGAGGCGG
GGCCTGCGAGCGCGGCCACCGAGAATCGGACGGGGGTAGTCTCAAGCTGGCCGGCCTGCTCTGGTGCCTG
GCCTCGCGCCGCCGTGTATCGCCCCGCCCTGGGCGGCAAGGCTGGCCCGGTCGGCACCAGTTGCGTGAGC
GGAAAGATGGCCGCTTCCCGGCCCTGCTGCAGGGAGCTCAAAATGGAGGACGCGGCGCTCGGGAGAGCGG
GCGGGTGAGTCACCCACACAAAGGAAAAGGGCCTTTCCGTCCTCAGCCGTCGCTTCATGTGACTCCACGG
AGTACCGGGCGCCGTCCAGGCACCTCGATTAGTTCTCGAGCTTTTGGAGTACGTCGTCTTTAGGTTGGGG
GGAGGGGTTTTATGCGATGGAGTTTCCCCACACTGAGTGGGTGGAGACTGAAGTTAGGCCAGCTTGGCAC
TTGATGTAATTCTCCTTGGAATTTGCCCTTTTTGAGTTTGGATCTTGGTTCATTCTCAAGCCTCAGACAG
TGGTTCAAAGTTTTTTTCTTCCATTTCAGGTGTCGTGAGGCTAGCACCGCCACCATGTCCCGTCGGAAAC
AGACAAATCCAAATAAAGTTCACTGGGATCAAGTATTTGCTGGGCTAGAAGAGCAAGCCCGCCAGGCGAT
GATGAAAACTGATTTTCCTGGAGACCTTGGCAGTCAGCGACAAGCTATCCAACAACTAAGAGATCAGGAC
TCCAGTAGCAGTGACAGTGAGGGTGATGAAGAGGAGACGACACAAGATGAAGTCTCTTCCCACACATCAG
AGGAAGATGGAGGGGTGGTCAAAGTGGAGAAAGAGTTAGAAAATACAGAACAGCCTGTTGGTGGGAACGA
AGTGGTAGAGCACGAGGTCACAGGGAATTTGAATTCTGACCCCTTGCTTGAACTCTGCCAGTGTCCCCTC
TGCCAGCTAGACTGCGGGAGCCGGGAGCAGTTGATTGCTCACGTGTACCAGCACACTGCAGCAGTGGTGA
GCGCCAAGAGCTACATGTGTCCTGTCTGTGGCCGGGCCCTTAGCTCCCCGGGGTCATTGGGTCGCCACCT
CTTAATCCACTCGGAGGACCAGCGATCTAACTGTGCTGTGTGTGGAGCCCGGTTCACCAGCCATGCCACT
TTTAACAGTGAGAAACTTCCTGAAGTACTAAATATGGAATCCCTACCCACAGTCCACAATGAGGGTCCCT
CCAGTGCTGAGGGGAAGGATATTGCCTTTAGTCCTCCAGTGTACCCTGCTGGAATTCTGCTTGTGTGCAA
CAACTGTGCTGCCTACCGTAAACTGCTGGAAGCCCAGACTCCCAGTGTACGCAAGTGGGCTCTACGTCGA
CAGAATGAGCCTTTGGAAGTACGGCTGCAGCGGCTGGAACGAGAGCGCACGGCCAAGAAGAGCCGGCGGG
ACAATGAGACCCCCGAGGAGCGGGAGGTGAGGCGCATGAGGGACCGTGAAGCCAAGCGCTTGCAGCGCAT
GCAGGAGACAGACGAGCAGCGGGCACGCCGGCTGCAGCGGGATCGGGAGGCCATGAGGCTGAAGCGGGCC
AATGAAACCCCGGAAAAGCGGCAGGCCCGGCTCATCCGAGAGCGAGAGGCCAAGCGGCTCAAGAGGAGGC
TGGAGAAAATGGACATGATGTTGCGAGCTCAGTTTGGCCAGGACCCTTCTGCCATGGCAGCCTTAGCAGC
TGAAATGAACTTCTTCCAGCTGCCTGTAAGTGGGGTGGAGTTGGACAGCCAGCTTCTGGGCAAGATGGCC
TTTGAAGAGCAGAACAGCAGCTCTCTGCACTAGTAATGAACTAGTCCGTAACTTGAAAGTATTTCGATTT
CTTGGCTTTATATATCTTGTGGAAAGGACGAAACGGCCTCGTTCGTACAAGGACCACGCGTTAAGTCGAC
AATCAACCTCTGGATTACAAAATTTGTGAAAGATTGACTGGTATTCTTAACTATGTTGCTCCTTTTACGC
TATGTGGATACGCTGCTTTAATGCCTTTGTATCATGCTATTGCTTCCCGTATGGCTTTCATTTTCTCCTC
CTTGTATAAATCCTGGTTGCTGTCTCTTTATGAGGAGTTGTGGCCCGTTGTCAGGCAACGTGGCGTGGTG
TGCACTGTGTTTGCTGACGCAACCCCCACTGGTTGGGGCATTGCCACCACCTGTCAGCTCCTTTCCGGGA
CTTTCGCTTTCCCCCTCCCTATTGCCACGGCGGAACTCATCGCCGCCTGCCTTGCCCGCTGCTGGACAGG
GGCTCGGCTGTTGGGCACTGACAATTCCGTGGTGTTGTCGGGGAAATCATCGTCCTTTCCTTGGCTGCTC
GCCTGTGTTGCCACCTGGATTCTGCGCGGGACGTCCTTCTGCTACGTCCCTTCGGCCCTCAATCCAGCGG
ACCTTCCTTCCCGCGGCCTGCTGCCGGCTCTGCGGCCTCTTCCGCGTCTTCGCCTTCGCCCTCAGACGAG
TCGGATCTCCCTTTGGGCCGCCTCCCCGCGTCGACTTTAAGACCAATGACTTACAAGGCAGCTGTAGATC
TTAGCCACTTTTTAAAAGAAAAGGGGGGACTGGAAGGGCTAATTCACTCCCAACGAAGACAAGATCTGCT
TTTTGCTTGTACTGGGTCTCTCTGGTTAGACCAGATCTGAGCCTGGGAGCTCTCTGGCTAACTAGGGAAC
CCACTGCTTAAGCCTCAATAAAGCTTGCCTTGAGTGCTTCAAGTAGTGTGTGCCCGTCTGTTGTGTGACT
CTGGTAACTAGAGATCCCTCAGACCCTTTTAGTCAGTGTGGAAAATCTCTAGCAGTACGTATAGTAGTTC
ATGTCATCTTATTATTCAGTATTTATAACTTGCAAAGAAATGAATATCAGAGAGTGAGAGGAACTTGTTT
ATTGCAGCTTATAATGGTTACAAATAAAGCAATAGCATCACAAATTTCACAAATAAAGCATTTTTTTCAC
TGCATTCTAGTTGTGGTTTGTCCAAACTCATCAATGTATCTTATCATGTCTGGCTCTAGCTATCCCGCCC
CTAACTCCGCCCATCCCGCCCCTAACTCCGCCCAGTTCCGCCCATTCTCCGCCCCATGGCTGACTAATTT
TTTTTATTTATGCAGAGGCCGAGGCCGCCTCGGCCTCTGAGCTATTCCAGAAGTAGTGAGGAGGCTTTTT
TGGAGGCCTAGGGACGTACCCAATTCGCCCTATAGTGAGTCGTATTACGCGCGCTCACTGGCCGTCGTTT
TACAACGTCGTGACTGGGAAAACCCTGGCGTTACCCAACTTAATCGCCTTGCAGCACATCCCCCTTTCGC
CAGCTGGCGTAATAGCGAAGAGGCCCGCACCGATCGCCCTTCCCAACAGTTGCGCAGCCTGAATGGCGAA
TGGG
[124 nt withheld, positions 6935-7058]
C
[91 nt withheld, positions 7060-7150]
A
[49 nt withheld, positions 7152-7200]
CCTTTGACGTTGGAGTCCACGTTCTTT
[37 nt withheld, positions 7228-7264]
ACCCTATCTCGGTCTATTCTTTTGATTTATAAGGGATTTTGCCGATTTCGGCCTATTGGTTAAAAAATGA
GCTGATTTAACAAAAATTTAACGCGAATTTTAACAAAATATTAACGCTTACAATTTAGGTGGCACTTTTC
GGGGAAATGTGCGCGGAACCCCTATTTGTTTATTTTTCTAAATACATTCAAATATGTATCCGCTCATGAG
ACAATAACCCTGATAAATGCTTCAATAATATTGAAAAAGGAAGAGTATGAGTATTCAACATTTCCGTGTC
GCCCTTATTCCCTTTTTTGCGGCATTTTGCCTTCCTGTTTTTGCTCACCCAGAAACGCTGGTGAAAGTAA
AAGATGCTGAAGATCAGTTGGGTGCACGAGTGGGTTACATCGAACTGGATCTCAACAGCGGTAAGATCCT
TGAGAGTTTTCGCCCCGAAGAACGTTTTCCAATGATGAGCACTTTTAAAGTTCTGCTATGTGGCGCGGTA
TTATCCCGTATTGACGCCGGGCAAGAGCAACTCGGTCGCCGCATACACTATTCTCAGAATGACTTGGTTG
AGTACTCACCAGTCACAGAAAAGCATCTTACGGATGGCATGACAGTAAGAGAATTATGCAGTGCTGCCAT
AACCATGAGTGATAACACTGCGGCCAACTTACTTCTGACAACGATCGGAGGACCGAAGGAGCTAACCGCT
TTTTTGCACAACATGGGGGATCATGTAACTCGCCTTGATCGTTGGGAACCGGAGCTGAATGAAGCCATAC
CAAACGACGAGCGTGACACCACGATGCCTGTAGCAATGGCAACAACGTTGCGCAAACTATTAACTGGCGA
ACTACTTACTCTAGCTTCCCGGCAACAATTAATAGACTGGATGGAGGCGGATAAAGTTGCAGGACCACTT
CTGCGCTCGGCCCTTCCGGCTGGCTGGTTTATTGCTGATAAATCTGGAGCCGGTGAGCGTGGGTCTCGCG
GTATCATTGCAGCACTGGGGCCAGATGGTAAGCCCTCCCGTATCGTAGTTATCTACACGACGGGGAGTCA
GGCAACTATGGATGAACGAAATAGACAGATCGCTGAGATAGGTGCCTCACTGATTAAGCATTGGTAACTG
TCAGACCAAGTTTACTCATATATACTTTAGATTGATTTAAAACTTCATTTTTAATTTAAAAGGATCTAGG
TGAAGATCCTTTTTGATAATCTCATGACCAAAATCCCTTAACGTGAGTTTTCGTTCCACTGAGCGTCAGA
CCCCGTAGAAAAGATCAAAGGATCTTCTTGAGATCCTTTTTTTCTGCGCGTAATCTGCTGCTTGCAAACA
AAAAAACCACCGCTACCAGCGGTGGTTTGTTTGCCGGATCAAGAGCTACCAACTCTTTTTCCGAAGGTAA
CTGGCTTCAGCAGAGCGCAGATACCAAATACTGTTCTTCTAGTGTAGCCGTAGTTAGGCCACCACTTCAA
GAACTCTGTAGCACCGCCTACATACCTCGCTCTGCTAATCCTGTTACCAGTGGCTGCTGCCAGTGGCGAT
AAGTCGTGTCTTACCGGGTTGGACTCAAGACGATAGTTACCGGATAAGGCGCAGCGGTCGGGCTGAACGG
GGGGTTCGTGCACACAGCCCAGCTTGGAGCGAACGACCTACACCGAACTGAGATACCTACAGCGTGAGCT
ATGAGAAAGCGCCACGCTTCCCGAAGGGAGAAAGGCGGACAGGTATCCGGTAAGCGGCAGGGTCGGAACA
GGAGAGCGCACGAGGGAGCTTCCAGGGGGAAACGCCTGGTATCTTTATAGTCCTGTCGGGTTTCGCCACC
TCTGACTTGAGCGTCGATTTTTGTGATGCTCGTCAGGGGGGCGGAGCCTATGGAAAAACGCCAGCAACGC
GGCCTTTTTACGGTTCCTGGCCTTTTGCTGGCCTTTTGCTCACATGTTCTTTCCTGCGTTATCCCCTGAT
TCTGTGGATAACCGTATTACCGCCTTTGAGTGAGCTGATACCGCTCGCCGCAGCCGAACGACCGAGCGCA
GCGAGTCAGTGAGCGAGGAAGCGGAAGAGCGCCCAATACGCAAACCGCCTCTCCCCGCGCGTTGGCCGAT
TCATTAATGCAGCTGGCACGACAGGTTTCCCGACTGGAAAGCGGGCAGTGAGCGCAACGCAATTAATGTG
AGTTAGCTCACTCATTAGGCACCCCAGGCTTTACACTTTATGCTTCCGGCTCGTATGTTGTGTGGAATTG
TGAGCGGATAACAATTTCACACAGGAAACAGCTATGACCATGATTACGCCAAGCGCGCAATTAACCCTCA
CTAAAGGGAACAAAAGCTGGAGCTGCAAGC
