>Addgene plasmid #141657 | TFORF0671 | depositor partial sequence | sequence record 277108 | Insert
ACCGCCACCATGTCCCGTCGGAAACAGACAAATCCAAATAAAGTTCACTGGGATCAAGTATTTGCTGGGC
TAGAAGAGCAAGCCCGCCAGGCGATGATGAAAACTGATTTTCCTGGAGACCTTGGCAGTCAGCGACAAGC
TATCCAACAACTAAGAGATCAGGACTCCAGTAGCAGTGACAGTGAGGGTGATGAAGAGGAGACGACACAA
GATGAAGTCTCTTCCCACACATCAGAGGAAGATGGAGGGGTGGTCAAAGTGGAGAAAGAGTTAGAAAATA
CAGAACAGCCTGTTGGTGGGAACGAAGTGGTAGAGCACGAGGTCACAGGGAATTTGAATTCTGACCCCTT
GCTTGAACTCTGCCAGTGTCCCCTCTGCCAGCTAGACTGCGGGAGCCGGGAGCAGTTGATTGCTCACGTG
TACCAGCACACTGCAGCAGTGGTGAGCGCCAAGAGCTACATGTGTCCTGTCTGTGGCCGGGCCCTTAGCT
CCCCGGGGTCATTGGGTCGCCACCTCTTAATCCACTCGGAGGACCAGCGATCTAACTGTGCTGTGTGTGG
AGCCCGGTTCACCAGCCATGCCACTTTTAACAGTGAGAAACTTCCTGAAGTACTAAATATGGAATCCCTA
CCCACAGTCCACAATGAGGGTCCCTCCAGTGCTGAGGGGAAGGATATTGCCTTTAGTCCTCCAGTGTACC
CTGCTGGAATTCTGCTTGTGTGCAACAACTGTGCTGCCTACCGTAAACTGCTGGAAGCCCAGACTCCCAG
TGTACGCAAGTGGGCTCTACGTCGACAGAATGAGCCTTTGGAAGTACGGCTGCAGCGGCTGGAACGAGAG
CGCACGGCCAAGAAGAGCCGGCGGGACAATGAGACCCCCGAGGAGCGGGAGGTGAGGCGCATGAGGGACC
GTGAAGCCAAGCGCTTGCAGCGCATGCAGGAGACAGACGAGCAGCGGGCACGCCGGCTGCAGCGGGATCG
GGAGGCCATGAGGCTGAAGCGGGCCAATGAAACCCCGGAAAAGCGGCAGGCCCGGCTCATCCGAGAGCGA
GAGGCCAAGCGGCTCAAGAGGAGGCTGGAGAAAATGGACATGATGTTGCGAGCTCAGTTTGGCCAGGACC
CTTCTGCCATGGCAGCCTTAGCAGCTGAAATGAACTTCTTCCAGCTGCCTGTAAGTGGGGTGGAGTTGGA
CAGCCAGCTTCTGGGCAAGATGGCCTTTGAAGAGCAGAACAGCAGCTCTCTGCACTAGTAATGAACTAGT
CCGTAACTTGAAAGTATTTCGATTTCTTGGCTTTATATATCTTGTGGAAAGGACGAAACGGCCTCGTTCG
TACAAGGACC
