>Addgene plasmid #141657 | TFORF0671 | depositor partial sequence | sequence record 277109 | Barcode
AACGGCCTCGTTCGTACAAGGACC
